>Addgene plasmid #65208 | GFP-PELP1 | addgene partial sequence | sequence record 113823 | SV40pA-R 5'-GAAATTTGTGATGCTATTGC-3'
TTGCATTCATTTTATGTTTCAGGTTCAGGGGGAGGTGTGGGAGGTTTTTTAAAGCAAGTAAAACCTCTAC
AAATGTGGTATGGCTGATTATGATCAGTTATCTAGATCCGGTGGATCCCGGGCCCGCGGTACCGTCGACT
AGGAGTCAGGCTCTGTGGGAGGTGGTGGCTTCTCATCATCAGGGGGACAATCGATGAAGTCGGCCAGCAT
GGCAGCTGTGTCATCCTGCTCCTTTTCCTGGAGAGCTTCGGCCTCTGTCTCTGTCTCCATCTCTTCTTCT
GCAGGTGTCTCTGGTGGGGGCTGCACCTTGTCACTCCCATCCTCAGTCTCCTCTTCCAACAGGGTTGGGG
GAGCAGAGGGCTCTTCTTCAACAAGCTCCTGGGGAGGGGGCCCTGCCGCAGGGCTTTCCCCTTCCCTCTC
CACCTCTCCCTGGGAGGGGAGCGCTTCAGGGGCCAGGGTGGGAGCTGTGTCAGCCCCACGCTCCTCCTCC
GTCCCTGGCTCCTCCACTTCCAAAAGCAGCCCGGGTTCGGGTTCGGGTTCTGGCTGCACCTTTGGGGGAG
ACTCAGGGGGAGGCAGAGCTGGAGGCAGGGTTGGGGGTGGAGGTGCACCTTCTTCTACCTCCCCTCCTGC
TGTGCCAAACTCCAGGTCTTCCACCTCTTCCAGTTCTTCTTCCTCCTCCTCATCCTCCTCTTCTTCTTCT
TCCTCTAACTCACCTTCTTCTTCCTC
