>Addgene plasmid #65208 | GFP-PELP1 | addgene partial sequence | sequence record 113824 | sREACh-F 5'-gaccccaacgagaagcgcg-3'
ATCACCCACGGCATGGATGAGCTGTACAAGTCCGGACTCAGATCTCGAGCTCAAGCTGCGGCAGCCGTTC
TGAGTGGGCCCTCTGCGGGCTCCGCGGCTGGGGTTCCTGGCGGGACCGGGGGTCTCTCGGCAGTGAGCTC
GGGCCCGCGGCTCCGCCTGCTGCTGCTGGAGAGTGTTTCTGGTTTGCTGCAACCTCGAACGGGGTCTGCC
GTTGCTCCGGTGCATCCCCCAAACCGCTCGGCCCCACATTTGCCCGGGCTCATGTGCCTATTGCGGCTGC
ATGGGTCGGTGGGCGGGGCCCAGAACCTTTCAGCTCTTGGGGCATTGGTGAGTCTCAGTAATGCACGTCT
CAGTTCCATCAAAACTCGGTTTGAGGGCCTGTGTCTGCTGTCCCTGCTGGTAGGGGAGAGCCCCACAGAG
CTATTCCAGCAGCACTGTGTGTCTTGGCTTCGGAGCATTCAGCAGGTGTTACAGACCCAGGACCCGCCTG
CCACAATGGAGCTGGCCGTGGCTGTCCTGAGGGACCTCCTCCGATATGCAGCCCAGCTGCCTGCACTGTT
CCGGGACATCTCCATGAACCACCTCCCTGGCCTTCTCACCTCCCTGCTGGGCCTCAGGCCGGAGTGTGAG
CAGTCAGCATTGGAAGGAATGAAGGCTTGTATGACCTATTTCCCTCGGGCTTGTGGTTCTCTCAAAGGCA
AGCTGGCCTCA
