[The description below was written by a language model from this plasmid's Addgene catalogue record.]
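Description:
GFP-PELP1 is a mammalian expression plasmid built on the Clontech pAcGFP1-C1 backbone, carrying the full-length human PELP1 coding sequence (proline, glutamate and leucine rich protein 1, also known as MNAR or P160). The insert of about 3.4 kb brings the roughly 4.7 kb backbone to a total of about 8.1 kb. It was cloned by restriction digestion between HindIII and SalI in the multiple cloning site; the HindIII junction was destroyed in the process, while the SalI site remains intact. The plasmid is maintained at high copy in E. coli under kanamycin selection. In mammalian cells, the neomycin resistance marker allows G418 selection of stably transfected populations.

Expression is driven by the CMV promoter, a strong constitutive promoter in most mammalian cell lines. Because the backbone is a "C1" type vector, the AcGFP green fluorescent protein is encoded upstream of the cloning site, so PELP1 is produced as a fusion with AcGFP at its N terminus. The listing of an SV40 polyA reverse primer for sequencing suggests an SV40 polyadenylation signal lies downstream of the insert, although no feature table is provided to confirm the layout of individual elements.

PELP1 is an estrogen receptor coregulator, and the associated publication concerns growth factor regulation of its functions through the Protein Kinase A pathway. A fluorescently tagged full-length version is suited to transient or stable overexpression, to following the protein's subcellular localization in live or fixed cells, and to detecting or isolating it via the GFP tag, though the record itself states the purpose only as full-length mammalian expression of hPELP1.
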