Addgene plasmid #65208: GFP-PELP1
Purpose: Full length mammalian expression vector for hPELP1
Depositing lab: Ratna Vadlamudi. Depositing organization: University of Texas Health Science Center at San Antonio. Publication: Growth factor regulation of estrogen receptor coregulator PELP1 functions via Protein Kinase A pathway. Nagpal JK, Nair S, Chakravarty D, Rajhans R, Pothana S, Brann DW, Tekmal RR, Vadlamudi RK. Mol Cancer Res. 2008 May;6(5):851-61. doi: 10.1158/1541-7786.MCR-07-2030. PubMed 18505929.
Backbone
  Vector backbone: pAcGFP1-C1
  Backbone manufacturer: Clontech
  Backbone size w/o insert (bp): 4700
  Total vector size (bp): 8100
  Vector type: Mammalian Expression
  Selectable markers: Neomycin (select with G418)
Growth in bacteria
  Bacterial resistance: Kanamycin, 50 μg/mL
  Growth temperature: 37°C
  Growth strain: DH5alpha
  Copy number: High Copy
Gene/Insert
  Gene/Insert name: PELP1 (alt name: proline, glutamate and leucine rich protein 1)
  Species: H. sapiens (human)
  Insert size (bp): 3400
  Entrez Gene: PELP1 (a.k.a. MNAR, P160)
  Promoter: CMV
  Tag / fusion protein: AcGFP (N terminal on backbone)
  Cloning method: Restriction Enzyme; 5′ cloning site HindIII (destroyed during cloning); 3′ cloning site SalI (not destroyed)
  Sequencing primers: 5′ sREACh-F (gaccccaacgagaagcgcg); 3′ SV40pA-R
Terms and licenses: Academic/Nonprofit Terms; Industry Terms: Not Available to Industry
How to cite: GFP-PELP1 was a gift from Ratna Vadlamudi (Addgene plasmid # 65208 ; http://n2t.net/addgene:65208 ; RRID:Addgene_65208)
